>Addgene plasmid #85579 | pTC-CMV-Tet-YAP | addgene full sequence | sequence record 169835 | Addgene NGS Result
GCCGCCTGGGTCGCCGCGGGTGCCGGTTGCCCGGGTCCGGACGGCGGGCCCTGCCCCTGCGGGGGCTGCG
AAGGCGGCTGCCCTTGGCCCTGGGGGGCCGGTTGAGGCGGCGGCTGCTGCCCGGGATCCTTAGGTACCGA
TTCGAGCCTTGCTTTATCGTCATCGTCTTTGTAGTCCATGGTGGCTAAGCTTGAATTCGCGGCCGCAAGC
TTGTCGTCATCGTCTTTGTAGTCCATGGTAGATCAATTCTGACGGTCACTAAACGAGCTCACTAGTGGCG
ATCTGACGGTTCACTAAACGAGCTCTGCTTATATAGGCCTCCCACCGTACACGCCTACCTCGACATACGT
TCTCTATCACTGATAGGGAGTAAACTCGACATACGTTCTCTATCACTGATAGGGATAAACTCGACATACG
TTCTCTATCACTGATAGGGAGTAAACTCGACATACGTTCTCTATCACTGATAGGGAGTAAACTCGACATA
CGTTCTCTATCACTGATAGGGAGTAAACTCGACATCGTTCTCTATCACTGATAGGGAGTAAACTCGACAT
ACGTTCTCTATCACTGATAGGGAGTAAACTCGGGATCCAGTCGACTGAATTGGTTCCTTTAAAGCCTGCT
TTTTTGTACAAACTTGTTGATAACTGTCTAGAATTAACCAAACTGGATCTCTGCTGTCCCTGTTTAAAAC
GAATTCATGCAATTCATGCGCATCTACTTGTACAGCTCGTCCATGCCGCCGGTGGAGTGGCGGCCCTCGG
CGCGCTCGTACTGTTCCACGATGGTGTAGTCCTCGTTGTGGGAGGTGATGTCCAGCTTGATGTTGACGTT
GTAGGCGCCGGGCAGCTGCACGGGCTTCTTGGCCTTGTAGGTGGTCTTGACCTCGGCGTCGTAGTGGCCG
CCGTCCTTCAGCTTCAGCCTCTGCTTGATCTCGCCCTTCAGGGCGCCGTCCTCGGGGTACATCCGCTCGG
AGGAGGCCTCCCAGCCCATGGTCTTCTTCTGCATTACGGGGCCGTCGGAGGGGAAGTTGGTGCCGCGCAG
CTTCACCTTGTAGATGAACTCGCCGTCCTGCAGGGAGGAGTCCTGGGTCACGGTCACCACGCCGCCGTCC
TCGAAGTTCATCACGCGCTCCCACTTGAAGCCCTCGGGGAAGGACAGCTTCAAGTAGTCGGGGATGTCGG
CGGGGTGCTTCACGTAGGCCTTGGAGCCGTACATGAACTGAGGGGACAGGATGTCCCAGGCGAAGGGCAG
GGGGCCGCCCTTGGTCACCTTCAGCTTGGCGGTCTGGGTGCCCTCGTAGGGGCGGCCCTCGCCCTCGCCC
TCGATCTCGAACTCGTGGCCGTTCACGGAGCCCTCCATGTGCACCTTGAAGCGCATGAACTCCTTGATGA
TGGCCATGTTATCCTCCTCGCCCTTGCTCACCATCCATACGCCGGCGATTCGTCTTGGGCCAGGATTCTC
CTCGACGTCACCGCATGTTAGCAGACTTCCTCTGCCCTCTCCACTGCCTTCACGCGTAGCAGCTGTGGCA
GGGAAACCCTCTGCCTCCCCCGTGATGTAATACTTTTGCAAGGAATGCGATGAAGTAGAGCCCGCAGTGG
CCAAGTGGCTTTGGTCCGTCTCCTCCACGGATGCCCCTCCACGGCTAGTGGGCGCATGTAGGCGGTGGGC
GTCCGCCGCCTCCAGCAGCAGGTCATAGAGGGGCACCACGTTCTTGCACTTCATGCTGTACAGATGCTCC
ATGCCTTTGTTACTCATGTGCCTGATGTGGGAGAGGATGAGGAGGAGCTGGGCCAGCCGCTGGTGCTGCT
GCTGCAGGGTCAGGCCTGCCTTGGCCATCAGGTGGATCAAAGTGTCTGTGATCTTGTCCAGGACTCGGTG
GATATGGTCCTTCTCTTCCAGAGACTTCAGGGTGCTGGACAGAAATGTGTACACTCCAGAATTAAGCAAA
ATAATAGATTTGAGGCACACAAACTCCTCTCCCTGCAGATTCATCATGCGGAACCGAGATGATGTAGCCA
GCAGCATGTCGAAGATCTCCACCATGCCCTCTACACATTTTCCCTGGTTCCTGTCCAAGAGCAAGTTAGG
AGCAAACAGTAGCTTCACTGGGTGCTCCATGGAGCGCCAGACGAGACCAATCATCAGGATCTCTAGCCAG
GCACATTCAAGAAGGTGGACCTGATCATGGAGGGTCAAATCCACAAAGCCTGGCACCCTCTTCGCCCAGT
TGATCATGTGAACCAGCTCCCTGTCTGCCAGGTTGGTCAGTAAGCCCATCATCGAAGCTTCACTGAAGGG
TCTGGTAGGATCATACTCGGAATAGAGTATGGGGGGCTCAGCATCCAACAAGGCACTGACCATCTGGTCG
GCCGTCAGGGACAAGGCCAGGCTGTTCTTCTTAGAGCGTTTGATCATGAGCGGGCTTGGCCAAAGGTTGG
CAGCTCTCATGTCTCCAGCAGATGGCTCGAGATCGCCATCTTCCAGCAGGCGCACCATTGCCCCTGTTTC
ACTATCCAGGTTACGGATATAGTTCATGACAATATTTACATTGGTCCAGCCACCAGCTTGCATGATCTCC
GGTATTGAAACTCCAGCGCGGGCCATATCTCGCGCGGCTCCGACACGGGCACTGTGTCCAGACCAGGCCA
GGTATCTCTGACCAGAGTCATCCTTAGCGCCGTAAATCAATCGATGAGTTGCTTCAAAAATCCCTTCCAG
GGCGCGAGTTGATAGCTGGCTGGTGGCAGATGGCGCGGCAACACCATTTTTTCTGACCCGGCAAAACAGG
TAGTTATTCGGATCATCAGCTACACCAGAGACGGAAATCCATCGCTCGACCAGTTTAGTTACCCCCAGGC
TAAGTGCCTTCTCTACACCTGCGGTGCTAACCAGCGTTTTCGTTCTGCCAATATGGATTAACATTCTCCC
ACCGTCAGTACGTGAGATATCTTTAACCCTGATCCTGGCAATTTCGGCTATACGTAACAGGGTGTTATAA
GCAATCCCCAGAAATGCCAGATTACGTATATCCTGGCAGCGATCGCTATTTTCCATGAGTGAACGAACCT
GGTCGAAATCAGTGCGTTCGAACGCTAGAGCCTGTTTTGCACGTTCACCGGCATCAACGTTTTCTTTTCG
GATCCGCCGCATAACCAGTGAAACAGCATTGCTGTCACTTGGTCGTGGCAGCCCGGACCGACGATGAAGC
ATGTTTAGCTGGCCCAAATGTTGCTGGATAGTTTTTACTGCCAGACCGCGCGCCTGAAGATATAGAAGAT
AATCGCGAACATCTTCAGGTTCTGCGGGAAACCATTTCCGGTTATTCAACTTGCACCATGCCGCCCACGA
CCGGCAAACGGACAGAAGCATTTTCCAGGTATGCTCAGAAAACGCCTGGCGATCCCTGAACATGTCCATC
AGGTTCTTGCGAACCTCATCACTCGTTGCATCGACCGGTAATGCAGGCAAATTTTGGTGTACGGTCAGTA
AATTGGACATGGTCCGCTTAATTAAGGTTGGACCTGGGAGTGGACACCTGTGGAGAGAAAGGCAAAGTGG
ATGTCATTGTCACTCAAGTGTATGGTCAGATCGATCTCAAGCCTGCCACACCTCAAGCTTGACAACAAAA
AGATTGTCTTTTCTGACCAGATGGACGCGGCCACCCTCAAAGGCATCACCGCGGGCCAGGTGAATATCAA
ATCCTCCTCGTTTTTGGAAACTGACAATCTTAGCGCAGAAGTCATGCCCGCTTTTGAGAGGGAGTACTCA
CCCCAACAGCTGGCCCTCGCAGACAGCGAATTTCGTACGATAACCTCCTCAGGTTGCTAGCAGATTGTGA
AAGTGGTCGACGACTAGAATTCGATATCAAGCTTATCGATACCGTCGAGGCCGCAGATCAGGGGGATCAT
TCACTGTCCCAGGTCAGTGGTGGTGCCTGAAGCTGAGGAGACAGGGCCCTGTCCTCGTCCGTATTTAAGC
AGTGGATCCAGAGGGGCAACGGGGGAGGCTGCTGGTGAATATTAACCAAGGTCACCCCAGTTATCGGAGG
AGCAAACAGGGGCTAAGTCCACTGGCTGGGATCTGAGTCGCCCGCCTACGCTGCCCGGACGCTTTGCCTG
GGCAGTGTACAGCTTCCACTGCACTTACCGAAAGGAGTCATTGTACCTGGCTCAGAAACCACAGCGTCCT
GTGTCCAAGGTGGAGGGGGTGGCGTGAGTCAGACAGTCTCTGGGAGAGTACCACTTAGCTGGCCCTCTGC
TCTCACTGCAGAATCCTTAGTGGCTGTTCCACTGGTAGCAAGATCCCCGGGTACCCCTCTCACACTACCT
AAACCACGCCAGGACAACCTCTGCTCCTCTCCACCGAAATTCCAAGGGGTCGAGTGGATGTTGGAGGTGG
CATGGGCCCAGAGAGGTCTCTGACCTCTGCCCCAGCTCCAAGGTCAGCAGGCAGGGAGGGCTGTGTGTTT
GCTGTTTGCTGCTTGCAATGTTTGCCCATTTTAGGGACATGAGTAGGCTGAAGTTTGTTCAGTGTGGACT
TCAGAGGCAGCACACAAACAGCTGCTGGAGGATGGGAACTGAGGGGTTGGAAGGGGGCAGGGTGAGCCCA
GAAACTCCTGTGTGCCTCTGAGCCTAACTCCGGAGGGTTTCGCGCGCGAAAGGGATGCATGCTTTGCATA
CTTCTGCCTGCTGGGGAGCCTGGGGACTTTCCACACCCTAACTGACACACATTCCACAGAATTCCTTGAA
ATACATCCACAGGTACACCTCCAATTGACTCAAATGATGTCAATTAGTCTATCAGAAGCTTCTAAAGCCA
TGACATCATTTTCTGGAATTTTCCAAGCTGTTTAAAGGCACAGTCAACTTAGTGTATGTAAACTTCTGAC
CCACTGGAATTGTGATACAGTGAATTATAAGTGAAATAATCTGTCTGTAAACAATTGTTGGAAAAATGAC
TTGTGTCATGCACAAAGTAGATGTCCTAACTGACTTGCCAAAACTATTGTTTGTTAACAAGAAATTTGTG
GAGTAGTTGAAAAACGAGTTTTAATGACTCCAACTTAAGTGTATGTAAACTTCCGACTTCAACTGTAGGG
TACCGAGCTCGAATTCACTGGCCGTCGTTTTACAACGTCGTGACTGGGAAAACCCTGGCGTTACCCAACT
TAATCGCCTTGCAGCACATCCCCCTTTCGCCAGCTGGCGTAATAGCGAAGAGGCCCGCACCGATCGCCCT
TCCCAACAGTTGCGCAGCCTGAATGGCGAATGGCGCCTGATGCGGTATTTTCTCCTTACGCATCTGTGCG
GTATTTCACACCGCATATGGTGCACTCTCAGTACAATCTGCTCTGATGCCGCATAGTTAAGCCAGCCCCG
ACACCCGCCAACACCCGCTGACGCGCCCTGACGGGCTTGTCTGCTCCCGGCATCCGCTTACAGACAAGCT
GTGACCGTCTCCGGGAGCTGCATGTGTCAGAGGTTTTCACCGTCATCACCGAAACGCGCGAGACGAAAGG
GCCTCGTGATACGCCTATTTTTATAGGTTAATGTCATGATAATAATGGTTTCTTAGACGTCAGGTGGCAC
TTTTCGGGGAAATGTGCGCGGAACCCCTATTTGTTTATTTTTCTAAATACATTCAAATATGTATCCGCTC
ATGAGACAATAACCCTGATAAATGCTTCAATAATATTGAAAAAGGAAGAGTATGAGTATTCAACATTTCC
GTGTCGCCCTTATTCCCTTTTTTGCGGCATTTTGCCTTCCTGTTTTTGCTCACCCAGAAACGCTGGTGAA
AGTAAAAGATGCTGAAGATCAGTTGGGTGCACGAGTGGGTTACATCGAACTGGATCTCAACAGCGGTAAG
ATCCTTGAGAGTTTTCGCCCCGAAGAACGTTTTCCAATGATGAGCACTTTTAAAGTTCTGCTATGTGGCG
CGGTATTATCCCGTATTGACGCCGGGCAAGAGCAACTCGGTCGCCGCATACACTATTCTCAGAATGACTT
GGTTGAGTACTCACCAGTCACAGAAAAGCATCTTACGGATGGCATGACAGTAAGAGAATTATGCAGTGCT
GCCATAACCATGAGTGATAACACTGCGGCCAACTTACTTCTGACAACGATCGGAGGACCGAAGGAGCTAA
CCGCTTTTTTGCACAACATGGGGGATCATGTAACTCGCCTTGATCGTTGGGAACCGGAGCTGAATGAAGC
CATACCAAACGACGAGCGTGACACCACGATGCCTGTAGCAATGGCAACAACGTTGCGCAAACTATTAACT
GGCGAACTACTTACTCTAGCTTCCCGGCAACAATTAATAGACTGGATGGAGGCGGATAAAGTTGCAGGAC
CACTTCTGCGCTCGGCCCTTCCGGCTGGCTGGTTTATTGCTGATAAATCTGGAGCCGGTGAGCGTGGGTC
TCGCGGTATCATTGCAGCACTGGGGCCAGATGGTAAGCCCTCCCGTATCGTAGTTATCTACACGACGGGG
AGTCAGGCAACTATGGATGAACGAAATAGACAGATCGCTGAGATAGGTGCCTCACTGATTAAGCATTGGT
AACTGTCAGACCAAGTTTACTCATATATACTTTAGATTGATTTAAAACTTCATTTTTAATTTAAAAGGAT
CTAGGTGAAGATCCTTTTTGATAATCTCATGACCAAAATCCCTTAACGTGAGTTTTCGTTCCACTGAGCG
TCAGACCCCGTAGAAAAGATCAAAGGATCTTCTTGAGATCCTTTTTTTCTGCGCGTAATCTGCTGCTTGC
AAACAAAAAAACCACCGCTACCAGCGGTGGTTTGTTTGCCGGATCAAGAGCTACCAACTCTTTTTCCGAA
GGTAACTGGCTTCAGCAGAGCGCAGATACCAAATACTGTTCTTCTAGTGTAGCCGTAGTTAGGCCACCAC
TTCAAGAACTCTGTAGCACCGCCTACATACCTCGCTCTGCTAATCCTGTTACCAGTGGCTGCTGCCAGTG
GCGATAAGTCGTGTCTTACCGGGTTGGACTCAAGACGATAGTTACCGGATAAGGCGCAGCGGTCGGGCTG
AACGGGGGGTTCGTGCACACAGCCCAGCTTGGAGCGAACGACCTACACCGAACTGAGATACCTACAGCGT
GAGCTATGAGAAAGCGCCACGCTTCCCGAAGGGAGAAAGGCGGACAGGTATCCGGTAAGCGGCAGGGTCG
GAACAGGAGAGCGCACGAGGGAGCTTCCAGGGGGAAACGCCTGGTATCTTTATAGTCCTGTCGGGTTTCG
CCACCTCTGACTTGAGCGTCGATTTTTGTGATGCTCGTCAGGGGGGCGGAGCCTATGGAAAAACGCCAGC
AACGCGGCCTTTTTACGGTTCCTGGCCTTTTGCTGGCCTTTTGCTCACATGTTCTTTCCTGCGTTATCCC
CTGATTCTGTGGATAACCGTATTACCGCCTTTGAGTGAGCTGATACCGCTCGCCGCAGCCGAACGACCGA
GCGCAGCGAGTCAGTGAGCGAGGAAGCGGAAGAGCGCCCAATACGCAAACCGCCTCTCCCCGCGCGTTGG
CCGATTCATTAATGCAGCTGGCACGACAGGTTTCCCGACTGGAAAGCGGGCAGTGAGCGCAACGCAATTA
ATGTGAGTTAGCTCACTCATTAGGCACCCCAGGCTTTACACTTTATGCTTCCGGCTCGTATGTTGTGTGG
AATTGTGAGCGGATAACAATTTCACACAGGAAACAGCTATGACCATGATTACGCCAAGCTTGCATGCCTG
CAGGTCGACTCTAGACCTATACAGTTGAAGTCGGAAGTTTACATACACTTAAGTTGGAGTCATTAAAACT
CGTTTTTCAACTACTCCACAAATTTCTTGTTAACAAACAATAGTTTTGGCAAGTCAGTTAGGACATCTAC
TTTGTGCATGACACAAGTCATTTTTCCAACAATTGTTTACAGACAGATTATTTCACTTATAATTCACTGT
ATCACAATTCCAGTGGGTCAGAAGTTTACATACACTAAGTTGACTGTGCCTTTAAACAGCTTGGAAAATT
CCAGAAAATGATGTCATGGCTTTAGAAGCTTCTGATAGACTAATTGACATCATTTGAGTCAATTGGAGGT
GTACCTGTGGATGTATTTCAAGGGGATCCAAATTTGCTCGAGCTTACTTAGTTACCCGGGGAGCATGTCA
AGGTCAAAATCGTCAAGAGCGTCAGCAGGCAGCATATCAAGGTCAAAGTCGTCAAGGGCATCGGCTGGGA
GCATGTCTAAGTCAAAATCGTCAAGGGCGTCGGTCGGCCCGCCGCTTTCGCACTTTAGCTGTTTCTCCAG
GCCACATATGATTAGTTCCAGGCCGAAAAGGAAGGCAGGTTCGGCTCCCTGCCGGTCGAACAGCTCAATT
GCTTGTCTCAGAAGTGGGGGCATAGAATCGGTGGTAGGTGTCTCTCTTTCCTCTTTTGCTACTTGATGCT
CCTGTTCCTCCAATACGCAGCCCAGTGTAAAGTGGCCCACGGCGGACAGAGCGTACAGTGCGTTCTCCAG
GGAGAAGCCTTGCTGACACAGGAACGCGAGCTGATTTTCCAGGGTTTCGTACTGTTTCTCTGTTGGGCGG
GTGCCGAGATGCACTTTAGCCCCGTCGCGATGTGAGAGGAGAGCACAGCGGTATGACTTGGCGTTGTTCC
GCAGAAAGTCTTGCCATGACTCGCCTTCCAGGGGGCAGAAGTGGGTATGATGCCTGTCCAGCATCTCGAT
TGGCAGGGCATCGAGCAGGGCCCGCTTGTTCTTCACGTGCCAGTACAGGGTAGGCTGCTCAACTCCCAGC
TTTTGAGCGAGTTTCCTTGTCGTCAGGCCTTCGATACCGACACCATTGAGTAATTCCAGAGCTCCGTTTA
TGACTTTGCTCTTGTCCAGTCTAGACATGGTGAATTCGACTGCAGAATTCGAAGCTTGAGCTCGAGATCT
GAGTCCGGTAGCGCTAGCGGCGCGCCCTGACGGTTCACTAAACGAGCTCTGCTTATATAGACCTCCCACC
GTACACGCCTACCGCCCATTTGCGTCAATGGGGCGGAGTTGTTACGACATTTTGGAAAGTCCCGTTGATT
TTGGTGCCAAAACAAACTCCCATTGACGTCAATGGGGTGGAGACTTGGAAATCCCCGTGAGTCAAACCGC
TATCCACGCCCATTGATGTACTGCCAAAACCGCATCACCATGGTAATAGCGATGACTAATACGTAGATGT
ACTGCCAAGTAGGAAAGTCCCATAAGGTCATGTACTGGGCATAATGCCAGGCGGGCCATTTACCGTCATT
GACGTCAATAGGGGGCGTACTTGGCATATGATACACTTGATGTACTGCCAAGTGGGCAGTTTACCGTAAA
TACTCCACCCATTGACGTCAATGGAAAGTCCCTATTGGCGTTACTATGGGAACATACGTCATTATTGACG
TCAATGGGCGGGGGTCGTTGGGCGGTCAGCCAGGCGGGCCATTTACCGTAAGTTATGTAACGCGGAACTC
CATATATGGGCTATGAACTAATGACCCCGTAATTGATTACTATTAATTAACCATCTTTATGGCTCGAGAT
GTTATCAACCACTTTGTACAAGAAAGCTGGGTCTAGATATCTCGACGGAGGGGTCACAGGGATGCCACCC
GGGATCCTCTAGACTCGAGCGGCCGCCACTGTGCTGGATATCTGCAGAATTCAGTCTGCCTGAGGGCTCT
ATAACCATGTAAGAAAGCTTTCTTTATCTAGCTTGGTGGCAGCCAAAACAGACTCCATGTCATTAAGGAT
GTCAGAACTCAAAGCTTCCTGCAGACTTGGCATCAGCTCCTCTCCTTCTATGTTCATTCCATCTCCTTCC
AGTGTTCCAAGGTCCACATTTGTCCCAGGAATGGCTTCAAGGTAGTCTGGGAAACGGTTCTGCTGTGAGG
GCAGGGTGCTTTGGTTGATAGTATCACCTGTATCCATCTCATCCACACTGTTCAGGAAGTCATCTGGGGT
TCGAGGGACACTGTAGCTGCTCATGCTTAGTCCACTGTCTGTACTCTCATCTCGAGAGTGATAGGTGCCA
CTGTTAAGGAAAGGATCTGAGCTATTGGTCGTCATTGTTCTCAATTCCTGAGACATCCCGGGAGAAGACA
CTGGATTTTGAGTCCCACCATCCTGCTCCAGTGTTGGTAACTGGCTACGCAGGGCTAACTCCTGCCGAAG
CAGTTCTTGCTGTTTCAGCCGCAGCCTCTCCTTCTCCATCTGCAGTTGCTGCAGTCGCATCTGTTGCTGC
TGGTTGGAGTTGCTGCCACCCATGACGCCTCCCTGTGGGCTCTGGGGAGCCAGGGGTGGTGGCTGTTTCA
CTGGAGCACTCTGACTGATTCTCTGGTTCATGGCAAAACGAGGGTCAAGCCTTGGGTCTAGCCAAGAGGT
GGTCTTGTTCTTATGGTTTATATAGTAAATTTCTCCATCCTGAGTCATGGCTTGTTCCCATCCATCAGGA
AGAGGACCTGAAGCCGAGTTCATCATATTCTGCTGCACTGGTGGACTGGTGGGGGCTGTGACGTTCATCT
GGGACAGCATGGCCTTCCTGGGGTCCTGCCATGTTGTTGTCTGATCGATGTGATTTAAGAAGTATCTCTG
ACCAGAAGATGTCTTTGCCATCTCCCAACCTGCTGGCAGAGGTACATCATCAGGTATCTCAAAAGAAGAC
TGTCGAAGATGCTGAGCTGTGGGTGTAGCTGCTGGGCCAGAGACTACTCCAGTGGGGGTCAGTGTCCCAG
GAGAAACAGCTCCCAACTGCAGAGAAGCTGGAGAGGAATGAGCTCGAACATGCTGTGGAGTCAGGGCTCC
TGCAGTGCCTGCATCAGTACTGGCCTGTCGGGAGTGGGATTTGGGCTCCGGCGGCTTGAAGAAGGAGTCG
GGCAGCTTCCGGAGCCTCATGGGCACGGTCTGGGGCACGTTGGCCGTCTTGGGGTTCATGACGGCGTTGA
AGAGCGCCTCCAGGTCGGTCTCCGAGTCCCCGCGGACGTGCACGATCTGATGCCCGGCGGGGGGTGCCTG
CGGC
Features (pLannotate 1.2.2; 28 found; start..end, strand, type, name):
    153..177     -  CDS            3xFLAG (fragment): three tandem FLAG® epitope tags
    277..591     -  promoter       tight TRE promoter: Tet-responsive promoter PTight, consisting of seven tet operator sequences followed by the minimal CMV promoter
    623..647     -  protein_bind   attB1: mutant version of attB; recombination site for the Gateway® BP reaction BP Clonase™
    727..1434    -  CDS            mCherry: mCherry is a basic (constitutively fluorescent) red fluorescent protein published in 2004, derived from Discosoma sp.. It is reported to be a very rapidly-maturing monomer with low acid sensitivity.
   1534..2469    -  CDS            ERT2: mutated ligand-binding domain of the human estrogen receptor (Feil et al., 1997)
   2482..3510    -  CDS            cre: RECR_BPP1 - Experimental evidence at protein level: Swiss-Prot protein existence level 1. Catalyzes site-specific recombination between two 34-base- pair LOXP sites. Its role is to maintain the phage genome as a monomeric unit-copy plasmid in the lysogenic state. From Escherichia phage P1 (Bacteriophage P1).
   3548..3781    -  intron         chimeric intron: chimera between introns from adenovirus and immunoglobulin heavy chain genes
   3867..3898    +  misc_feature   MCS (fragment): pBluescript multiple cloning site
   4674..4749    -  promoter       SV40 promoter (fragment): SV40 enhancer and early promoter
   5123..5280    +  CDS            lacZα (fragment): LacZα fragment of β-galactosidase; lacZ fragment
   5286..5385    -  misc_feature   bom (fragment): basis of mobility region from pBR322
   5487..5522    -  CDS            rop (fragment): Rop protein, which maintains plasmids at low copy number; rop
   5617..5721    +  promoter       AmpR promoter: bla
   5722..6582    +  CDS            AmpR: β-lactamase; bla; confers resistance to ampicillin, carbenicillin, and related antibiotics
   6753..7341    +  rep_origin     ori: high-copy-number ColE1/pMB1/pBR322/pUC origin of replication
   7524..7616    +  CDS            lacI (fragment): lac repressor; lacI; The lac repressor binds to the lac operator to inhibit transcription in E. coli. This inhibition can be relieved by adding lactose or isopropyl-β-D-thiogalactopyranoside (IPTG).
   7629..7650    +  protein_bind   CAP binding site: CAP binding activates transcription in the presence of cAMP. E. coli catabolite activator protein
   7665..7695    +  promoter       lac promoter: promoter for the E. coli lac operon
   7699..7721    +  protein_bind   lac operator (fragment): The lac repressor binds to the lac operator to inhibit transcription in E. coli. This inhibition can be relieved by adding lactose or isopropyl-β-D-thiogalactopyranoside (IPTG). lac repressor encoded by lacI
   7756..7785    -  misc_feature   MCS (fragment): pUC18/19 multiple cloning site
   8181..8291    -  CDS            VP48: 3 tandem repeats of the minimal activation domain of herpes simplex virus VP16 (Cheng et al., 2013)
   8221..8918    -  CDS            rtTA3 (fragment): reverse tetracycline transactivator 3 activates expression from Tet-responsive promoters in the presence of doxycycline
   8926..8978    -  misc_feature   MCS (fragment): multiple cloning site
   9005..9208    -  promoter       CMV promoter: human cytomegalovirus (CMV) immediate early promoter
   9209..9512    -  enhancer       CMV enhancer: human cytomegalovirus immediate early enhancer
   9598..9622    +  protein_bind   attB2: mutant version of attB; recombination site for the Gateway® BP reaction BP Clonase™
   9637..9660    -  polyA_signal   hGH poly(A) signal (fragment): human growth hormone polyadenylation signal
   9732..128     -  CDS            YAP1 (across the origin): YAP1_HUMAN - Also known as YAP65. Experimental evidence at protein level: Swiss-Prot protein existence level 1. [Isoform 3]: Activates the C-terminal fragment (CTF) of ERBB4 (isoform 3). From Homo sapiens (Human).
