[The description below was written by a language model from this plasmid's Addgene catalogue record and pLannotate feature annotations shown in this document.]
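Description:
pTC-CMV-Tet-YAP is a Sleeping Beauty transposon plasmid built on the pT3 backbone (about 11 kb in total), designed for hydrodynamic tail vein injection to transfect mouse hepatocytes in vivo. It is propagated in E. coli from a high-copy ColE1/pUC-type origin with ampicillin selection via β-lactamase. Remnants of lac, rop and bom sequences in the backbone are cloning vestiges. The transposon inverted repeats expected of a pT3 vector are not called in the automated feature table, so their positions cannot be stated from the record. A Sleeping Beauty transposase, not annotated here, would normally be needed for genomic integration.

The payload combines a Tet-On system with tamoxifen-regulated Cre. A CMV enhancer/promoter lies directly upstream of an rtTA3 reverse tetracycline transactivator, which carries VP16-derived minimal activation domains. In the presence of doxycycline, rtTA3 activates a tight TRE promoter (seven tet operators plus a minimal CMV promoter). This promoter drives human YAP1 carrying an N-terminal Flag tag (2x per the catalogue), followed by a partial hGH polyadenylation signal. The YAP cassette was inserted by Gateway recombination, and attB1 and attB2 sites flank it.

A separate unit contains a chimeric intron followed by Cre fused to the ERT2 mutant estrogen receptor ligand-binding domain, giving CreER that is inactive until tamoxifen is supplied. The promoter for this unit is not identified in the annotations. An mCherry coding sequence sits just downstream of ERT2. It is not mentioned in the catalogue entry, and how it is expressed is not stated.

Together these parts allow Cre-mediated recombination of floxed alleles and doxycycline-dependent YAP overexpression in the same stably transfected liver cells.
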