Addgene plasmid #85579: pTC-CMV-Tet-YAP
Purpose: Sleeping beauty transposon for hydrodynamic tail vein injection for CreER expression and tetracyclin-dependent YAP expression (CMV promoter ) in mouse liver
Depositing lab: Ursula Ehmer. Depositing organization: Klinikum der Technischen Universität München (TUM Klinikum). Publication: An in vivo transfection system for inducible gene expression and gene silencing in murine hepatocytes. Hubner EK, Lechler C, Kohnke-Ertel B, Zmoos AF, Sage J, Schmid RM, Ehmer U. J Gene Med. 2016 Dec 23. doi: 10.1002/jgm.2940. PubMed 28009940.
Backbone
  Vector backbone: pT3
  Backbone size w/o insert (bp): 3392
  Total vector size (bp): 11031
  Vector type: Mammalian Expression, Cre/Lox
Growth in bacteria
  Bacterial resistance: Ampicillin, 100 μg/mL
  Growth temperature: 30°C
  Growth strain: NEB Stable
  Copy number: High Copy
Gene/Insert 1
  Gene/Insert name: CreER
  Insert size (bp): 1985
  Cloning method: Restriction Enzyme; 5′ cloning site BsiWI (unknown if destroyed); 3′ cloning site MluI (unknown if destroyed)
  Sequencing primers: 5′ seq intron fwd (TCTCCACAGGTGTCCACTCC)
Gene/Insert 2
  Gene/Insert name: YAP (alt name: Yes-assiciated protein)
  Species: H. sapiens (human)
  Insert size (bp): 1697
  GenBank ID: NC_000011.10
  Promoter: TRE
  Tag / fusion protein: Flag (2x) (N terminal on insert)
  Cloning method: Gateway Cloning
  Sequencing primers: 5′ pCEP fwd
Resource information
  A portion of this plasmid was derived from a plasmid made by: CreER sequence originally from addgene plasmid #12168 YAP sequence originally from addgene plasmid #19045
Terms and licenses: Academic/Nonprofit Terms; Industry Terms: Not Available to Industry
How to cite: pTC-CMV-Tet-YAP was a gift from Ursula Ehmer (Addgene plasmid # 85579 ; http://n2t.net/addgene:85579 ; RRID:Addgene_85579)
